Addgene plasmid #142293: TFORF1936
Purpose: Lentiviral vector for overexpressing transcription factor ORFs with unique 24-bp barcodes. Barcodes facilitate identification of transcription factors in pooled screens.
Depositing lab: Feng Zhang. Depositing organization: Broad Institute. Publication: A transcription factor atlas of directed differentiation. Joung J, Ma S, Tay T, Geiger-Schuller KR, Kirchgatterer PC, Verdine VK, Guo B, Arias-Garcia MA, Allen WE, Singh A, Kuksenko O, Abudayyeh OO, Gootenberg JS, Fu Z, Macrae RK, Buenrostro JD, Regev A, Zhang F. Cell. 2023 Jan 5;186(1):209-229.e26. doi: 10.1016/j.cell.2022.11.026. PubMed 36608654.
Backbone
  Vector backbone: pLX_TRC317
  Backbone manufacturer: Broad Institute Genetic Perturbation Platform
  Backbone size w/o insert (bp): 8264
  Vector type: Mammalian Expression, Lentiviral
  Selectable markers: Puromycin
Growth in bacteria
  Bacterial resistance: Ampicillin, 100 μg/mL
  Growth temperature: 37°C
  Growth strain: NEB Stable
  Copy number: High Copy
Gene/Insert
  Gene/Insert name: MEIS2
  Species: H. sapiens (human)
  Insert size (bp): 1022
  Entrez Gene: MEIS2 (a.k.a. CPCMR, HsT18361, MRG1)
  Promoter: EF1a
  Cloning method: Unknown
  Sequencing primers: 5′ GGGTGGAGACTGAAGTTAGGCCAG; 3′ CACATAGCGTAAAAGGAGCAACATAG
Terms and licenses: Academic/Nonprofit Terms; Industry Terms: Not Available to Industry
Depositor comments: NM_172316,XM_017022205,ENST00000397624,ENST00000397620 . The transcription factor ORF portion of this plasmid was synthesized by Genewiz. Please test multiple small colonies in case of plasmid recombination. To make this collection available in a timely manner, a portion of this collection was not fully sequenced by Addgene. If an Addgene verified full plasmid sequence is not available, please contact us prior to placing an order to request the full sequence.
How to cite: TFORF1936 was a gift from Feng Zhang (Addgene plasmid # 142293 ; http://n2t.net/addgene:142293 ; RRID:Addgene_142293)
