[The description below was written by a language model from this plasmid's Addgene catalogue record and pLannotate feature annotations shown in this document.]
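Description:
TFORF1936 is a third-generation-style, self-inactivating lentiviral expression plasmid built on the pLX_TRC317 backbone and carrying a human MEIS2 open reading frame for overexpression in mammalian cells. It is one member of a barcoded transcription factor ORF collection. Each clone carries a unique 24-bp barcode so that the transcription factor delivered to a cell can be identified by sequencing in pooled screens. In bacteria the plasmid is maintained through a high-copy ColE1/pUC-type origin and ampicillin resistance (AmpR). An f1 origin and remnants of a lacZα/lac promoter region flanked by T7 and T3 promoters are also present in the backbone. The depositor notes that the plasmid may recombine, which is common for LTR-containing vectors.

The viral cassette begins with an RSV promoter fused to a truncated HIV-1 5' LTR, which drives Tat-independent transcription of the genomic RNA in packaging cells. This is followed by the Ψ packaging signal with a gag fragment and the Rev response element for nuclear export. An SV40 early promoter/origin drives the puromycin N-acetyltransferase gene for selection of transduced cells, and a cPPT/CTS element aids nuclear import of the provirus. Downstream, the EF-1α promoter drives the MEIS2 ORF, which was made by gene synthesis. The automated annotation labels this coding region as a MEIS1 fragment, most likely because of homology between the two paralogues, whereas the catalogue entry and listed transcripts identify it as MEIS2. A WPRE enhances transcript expression, and the ΔU3 3' LTR renders the integrated provirus self-inactivating. The barcode itself is not annotated in the feature table; a short U6 promoter fragment annotated between the ORF and the WPRE has no function given in the record.
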