Features (pLannotate 1.2.2; 31 found; start..end, strand, type, name):
      5..231     +  promoter       RSV promoter: Rous sarcoma virus enhancer/promoter
    232..412     +  LTR            5' LTR (truncated): truncated 5' long terminal repeat (LTR) from HIV-1
    459..584     +  misc_feature   HIV-1 Ψ: packaging signal of human immunodeficiency virus type 1
    568..931     +  CDS            HIV-1 gag (fragment): gag protein from human immunodeficiency virus 1; gag
   1077..1310    +  misc_feature   RRE: The Rev response element (RRE) of HIV-1 allows for Rev-dependent mRNA export from the nucleus to the cytoplasm.
   1687..1713    +  CDS            Rev (fragment): human immunodeficiency virus 1 (HIV-1) Rev protein; rev; enhances nuclear export of unspliced and incompletely spliced viral mRNAs
   1720..1743    +  promoter       SV40 promoter (fragment): SV40 early promoter
   1744..1815    +  promoter       SV40 promoter (fragment): SV40 enhancer and early promoter
   1839..1974    +  rep_origin     SV40 ori: SV40 origin of replication
   2020..2616    +  CDS            PuroR (fragment): puromycin N-acetyltransferase; pac from Streptomyces; confers resistance to puromycin
   2665..2782    +  misc_feature   cPPT/CTS: central polypurine tract and central termination sequence of HIV-1
   2847..2913    +  CDS            small t antigen (fragment): SV40 (simian virus 40) small t antigen
   2920..4098    +  promoter       EF-1α promoter: strong constitutive promoter for human elongation factor EF-1α
   4115..5032    +  CDS            MEIS1 (fragment): MEIS1_HUMAN - Experimental evidence at protein level: Swiss-Prot protein existence level 1. Acts as a transcriptional regulator of PAX6. Acts as a transcriptional activator of PF4 in complex with PBX1 or PBX2. Required for hematopoiesis, megakaryocyte lineage development and vascular patterning. May function as a cofactor for HOXA7 and HOXA9 in the induction of myeloid leukemias. From Homo sapiens (Human).
   5048..5101    +  promoter       U6 promoter (fragment): RNA polymerase III promoter for human U6 snRNA
   5143..5731    +  misc_feature   WPRE: woodchuck hepatitis virus posttranscriptional regulatory element
   5782..5801    +  misc_feature   cPPT/CTS (fragment): central polypurine tract and central termination sequence of HIV-1
   5803..6036    +  LTR            3' LTR (ΔU3): self-inactivating 3' long terminal repeat (LTR) from HIV-1
   6114..6235    +  polyA_signal   SV40 poly(A) signal: SV40 polyadenylation signal
   6275..6410    +  rep_origin     SV40 ori: SV40 origin of replication
   6431..6449    -  promoter       T7 promoter: promoter for bacteriophage T7 RNA polymerase
   6457..6612    +  CDS            lacZα (fragment): LacZα fragment of β-galactosidase; lacZ fragment
   6617..7045    +  rep_origin     f1 ori (sequence partly withheld): f1 bacteriophage origin of replication; arrow indicates direction of (+) strand synthesis
   7098..7202    +  promoter       AmpR promoter: bla
   7203..8063    +  CDS            AmpR: β-lactamase; bla; confers resistance to ampicillin, carbenicillin, and related antibiotics
   8234..8822    +  rep_origin     ori: high-copy-number ColE1/pMB1/pBR322/pUC origin of replication
   9005..9097    +  CDS            lacI (fragment): lac repressor; lacI; The lac repressor binds to the lac operator to inhibit transcription in E. coli. This inhibition can be relieved by adding lactose or isopropyl-β-D-thiogalactopyranoside (IPTG).
   9110..9131    +  protein_bind   CAP binding site: CAP binding activates transcription in the presence of cAMP. E. coli catabolite activator protein
   9146..9176    +  promoter       lac promoter: promoter for the E. coli lac operon
   9184..9200    +  protein_bind   lac operator: The lac repressor binds to the lac operator to inhibit transcription in E. coli. This inhibition can be relieved by adding lactose or isopropyl-β-D-thiogalactopyranoside (IPTG). lac repressor encoded by lacI
   9245..9263    +  promoter       T3 promoter: promoter for bacteriophage T3 RNA polymerase
>Addgene plasmid #142293 | TFORF1936 | addgene full sequence | sequence record 395771 | Addgene NGS Result
TTAATGTAGTCTTATGCAATACTCTTGTAGTCTTGCAACATGGTAACGATGAGTTAGCAACATGCCTTAC
AAGGAGAGAAAAAGCACCGTGCATGCCGATTGGTGGAAGTAAGGTGGTACGATCGTGCCTTATTAGGAAG
GCAACAGACGGGTCTGACATGGATTGGACGAACCACTGAATTGCCGCATTGCAGAGATATTGTATTTAAG
TGCCTAGCTCGATACATAAACGGGTCTCTCTGGTTAGACCAGATCTGAGCCTGGGAGCTCTCTGGCTAAC
TAGGGAACCCACTGCTTAAGCCTCAATAAAGCTTGCCTTGAGTGCTTCAAGTAGTGTGTGCCCGTCTGTT
GTGTGACTCTGGTAACTAGAGATCCCTCAGACCCTTTTAGTCAGTGTGGAAAATCTCTAGCAGTGGCGCC
CGAACAGGGACTTGAAAGCGAAAGGGAAACCAGAGGAGCTCTCTCGACGCAGGACTCGGCTTGCTGAAGC
GCGCACGGCAAGAGGCGAGGGGCGGCGACTGGTGAGTACGCCAAAAATTTTGACTAGCGGAGGCTAGAAG
GAGAGAGATGGGTGCGAGAGCGTCAGTATTAAGCGGGGGAGAATTAGATCGCGATGGGAAAAAATTCGGT
TAAGGCCAGGGGGAAAGAAAAAATATAAATTAAAACATATAGTATGGGCAAGCAGGGAGCTAGAACGATT
CGCAGTTAATCCTGGCCTGTTAGAAACATCAGAAGGCTGTAGACAAATACTGGGACAGCTACAACCATCC
CTTCAGACAGGATCAGAAGAACTTAGATCATTATATAATACAGTAGCAACCCTCTATTGTGTGCATCAAA
GGATAGAGATAAAAGACACCAAGGAAGCTTTAGACAAGATAGAGGAAGAGCAAAACAAAAGTAAGACCAC
CGCACAGCAAGCGGCCGCTGATCTTCAGACCTGGAGGAGGAGATATGAGGGACAATTGGAGAAGTGAATT
ATATAAATATAAAGTAGTAAAAATTGAACCATTAGGAGTAGCACCCACCAAGGCAAAGAGAAGAGTGGTG
CAGAGAGAAAAAAGAGCAGTGGGAATAGGAGCTTTGTTCCTTGGGTTCTTGGGAGCAGCAGGAAGCACTA
TGGGCGCAGCGTCAATGACGCTGACGGTACAGGCCAGACAATTATTGTCTGGTATAGTGCAGCAGCAGAA
CAATTTGCTGAGGGCTATTGAGGCGCAACAGCATCTGTTGCAACTCACAGTCTGGGGCATCAAGCAGCTC
CAGGCAAGAATCCTGGCTGTGGAAAGATACCTAAAGGATCAACAGCTCCTGGGGATTTGGGGTTGCTCTG
GAAAACTCATTTGCACCACTGCTGTGCCTTGGAATGCTAGTTGGAGTAATAAATCTCTGGAACAGATTTG
GAATCACACGACCTGGATGGAGTGGGACAGAGAAATTAACAATTACACAAGCTTAATACACTCCTTAATT
GAAGAATCGCAAAACCAGCAAGAAAAGAATGAACAAGAATTATTGGAATTAGATAAATGGGCAAGTTTGT
GGAATTGGTTTAACATAACAAATTGGCTGTGGTATATAAAATTATTCATAATGATAGTAGGAGGCTTGGT
AGGTTTAAGAATAGTTTTTGCTGTACTTTCTATAGTGAATAGAGTTAGGCAGGGATATTCACCATTATCG
TTTCAGACCCACCTCCCAACCCCGAGGGGACCCATGCATTGCATCTCAATTAGTCAGCAACCAGGTGTGG
AAAGTCCCCAGGCTCCCCAGCAGGCAGAAGTATGCAAAGCATGCGTCTCAATTAGTCAGCAACCATAGTC
CCGCCCCTAACTCCGCCCATCCCGCCCCTAACTCCGCCCAGTTCCGCCCATTCTCCGCCCCATGGCTGAC
TAATTTTTTTTATTTATGCAGAGGCCGAGGCCGCCTCGGCCTCTGAGCTATTCCAGAAGTAGTGAGGAGG
CTTTTTTGGAGGCCTAGGCTTTTGCAAAAAGCTTTCTAGAGGTACCACCGGAGCTTACCATGACCGAGTA
CAAGCCCACGGTGCGCCTCGCCACCCGCGACGACGTCCCCAGGGCCGTACGCACCCTCGCCGCCGCGTTC
GCCGACTACCCCGCCACGCGCCACACCGTCGATCCGGACCGCCACATCGAGCGGGTCACCGAGCTGCAAG
AACTCTTCCTCACGCGCGTCGGGCTCGACATCGGCAAGGTGTGGGTCGCGGACGACGGCGCCGCCGTGGC
GGTCTGGACCACGCCGGAGAGCGTCGAAGCGGGGGCGGTGTTCGCCGAGATCGGCCCGCGCATGGCCGAG
TTGAGCGGTTCCCGGCTGGCCGCGCAGCAACAGATGGAAGGCCTCCTGGCGCCGCACCGGCCCAAGGAGC
CCGCGTGGTTCCTGGCCACCGTCGGCGTCTCGCCCGACCACCAGGGCAAGGGTCTGGGCAGCGCCGTCGT
GCTCCCCGGAGTGGAGGCGGCCGAGCGCGCCGGGGTGCCCGCCTTCCTGGAGACCTCCGCGCCCCGCAAC
CTCCCCTTCTACGAGCGGCTCGGCTTCACCGTCACCGCCGACGTCGAGGTGCCCGAAGGACCGCGCACCT
GGTGCATGACCCGCAAGCCCGGTGCCAGTTAACGAATTCTAGATCTTGAGACAAATGGCAGTATTCATCC
ACAATTTTAAAAGAAAAGGGGGGATTGGGGGGTACAGTGCAGGGGAAAGAATAGTAGACATAATAGCAAC
AGACATACAAACTAAAGAATTACAAAAACAAATTACAAAAATTCAAAATTTTCGGGTTTATTACAGGGAC
AGCAGAGATCCACTTTGGCGCCGGCTCGAGGCCTGCAGGTGCAAAGATGGATAAAGTTTTAAACAGAGAG
GAATCTTTGCAGCTAATGGACCTTCTAGGTCTTGAAAGGAGTGGGAATTGGCTCCGGTGCCCGTCAGTGG
GCAGAGCGCACATCGCCCACAGTCCCCGAGAAGTTGGGGGGAGGGGTCGGCAATTGAACCGGTGCCTAGA
GAAGGTGGCGCGGGGTAAACTGGGAAAGTGATGTCGTGTACTGGCTCCGCCTTTTTCCCGAGGGTGGGGG
AGAACCGTATATAAGTGCAGTAGTCGCCGTGAACGTTCTTTTTCGCAACGGGTTTGCCGCCAGAACACAG
GTAAGTGCCGTGTGTGGTTCCCGCGGGCCTGGCCTCTTTACGGGTTATGGCCCTTGCGTGCCTTGAATTA
CTTCCACCTGGCTGCAGTACGTGATTCTTGATCCCGAGCTTCGGGTTGGAAGTGGGTGGGAGAGTTCGAG
GCCTTGCGCTTAAGGAGCCCCTTCGCCTCGTGCTTGAGTTGAGGCCTGGCCTGGGCGCTGGGGCCGCCGC
GTGCGAATCTGGTGGCACCTTCGCGCCTGTCTCGCTGCTTTCGATAAGTCTCTAGCCATTTAAAATTTTT
GATGACCTGCTGCGACGCTTTTTTTCTGGCAAGATAGTCTTGTAAATGCGGGCCAAGATCTGCACACTGG
TATTTCGGTTTTTGGGGCCGCGGGCGGCGACGGGGCCCGTGCGTCCCAGCGCACATGTTCGGCGAGGCGG
GGCCTGCGAGCGCGGCCACCGAGAATCGGACGGGGGTAGTCTCAAGCTGGCCGGCCTGCTCTGGTGCCTG
GCCTCGCGCCGCCGTGTATCGCCCCGCCCTGGGCGGCAAGGCTGGCCCGGTCGGCACCAGTTGCGTGAGC
GGAAAGATGGCCGCTTCCCGGCCCTGCTGCAGGGAGCTCAAAATGGAGGACGCGGCGCTCGGGAGAGCGG
GCGGGTGAGTCACCCACACAAAGGAAAAGGGCCTTTCCGTCCTCAGCCGTCGCTTCATGTGACTCCACGG
AGTACCGGGCGCCGTCCAGGCACCTCGATTAGTTCTCGAGCTTTTGGAGTACGTCGTCTTTAGGTTGGGG
GGAGGGGTTTTATGCGATGGAGTTTCCCCACACTGAGTGGGTGGAGACTGAAGTTAGGCCAGCTTGGCAC
TTGATGTAATTCTCCTTGGAATTTGCCCTTTTTGAGTTTGGATCTTGGTTCATTCTCAAGCCTCAGACAG
TGGTTCAAAGTTTTTTTCTTCCATTTCAGGTGTCGTGAGGCTAGCACCGCCACCATGGCTCTGGTCTTTG
AGAAGTGCGAGCTGGCGACCTGCACTCCCCGGGAACCTGGAGTGGCTGGCGGAGACGTCTGCTCCTCCGA
CTCCTTCAACGAGGACATCGCGGTCTTCGCCAAGCAGGTTCGCGCCGAAAAGCCACTTTTTTCCTCAAAT
CCAGAGCTGGACAATTTGATGATACAAGCAATACAAGTACTAAGGTTTCATCTTTTGGAGTTAGAAAAGG
TCCACGAACTGTGCGATAACTTCTGCCACCGATACATTAGCTGTTTGAAGGGGAAAATGCCCATCGACCT
CGTCATTGATGAAAGAGACGGCAGCTCCAAGTCAGATCATGAAGAACTTTCAGGCTCCTCCACAAATCTC
GCTGACCATAACCCTTCTTCTTGGCGAGACCACGATGATGCAACCTCAACCCACTCAGCAGGCACCCCAG
GGCCCTCCAGTGGGGGCCATGCTTCCCAGAGCGGAGACAACAGCAGTGAGCAAGGGGATGGTTTAGACAA
CAGTGTAGCTTCACCTGGTACAGGTGACGATGATGATCCGGATAAGGACAAAAAACGCCAGAAGAAAAGA
GGCATTTTCCCCAAAGTAGCAACAAATATCATGAGAGCATGGCTCTTCCAGCATCTCACACATCCGTACC
CTTCCGAAGAGCAGAAGAAACAGTTAGCGCAAGACACAGGACTTACAATTCTCCAAGTAAACAACTGGTT
TATTAATGCCAGAAGAAGAATAGTACAGCCCATGATTGACCAGTCAAATCGAGCAGTGAGCCAAGGAGCA
GCATATAGTCCAGAGGGTCAGCCCATGGGGAGCTTTGTGTTGGATGGTCAGCAACACATGGGGATCCGGC
CTGCAGGACCTATGAGTGGAATGGGCATGAATATGGGCATGGATGGGCAATGGCACTACATGTAGTAATG
AACTAGTCCGTAACTTGAAAGTATTTCGATTTCTTGGCTTTATATATCTTGTGGAAAGGACGATAACGCG
GGAGTGCGGGTGTTGATACGCGTTAAGTCGACAATCAACCTCTGGATTACAAAATTTGTGAAAGATTGAC
TGGTATTCTTAACTATGTTGCTCCTTTTACGCTATGTGGATACGCTGCTTTAATGCCTTTGTATCATGCT
ATTGCTTCCCGTATGGCTTTCATTTTCTCCTCCTTGTATAAATCCTGGTTGCTGTCTCTTTATGAGGAGT
TGTGGCCCGTTGTCAGGCAACGTGGCGTGGTGTGCACTGTGTTTGCTGACGCAACCCCCACTGGTTGGGG
CATTGCCACCACCTGTCAGCTCCTTTCCGGGACTTTCGCTTTCCCCCTCCCTATTGCCACGGCGGAACTC
ATCGCCGCCTGCCTTGCCCGCTGCTGGACAGGGGCTCGGCTGTTGGGCACTGACAATTCCGTGGTGTTGT
CGGGGAAATCATCGTCCTTTCCTTGGCTGCTCGCCTGTGTTGCCACCTGGATTCTGCGCGGGACGTCCTT
CTGCTACGTCCCTTCGGCCCTCAATCCAGCGGACCTTCCTTCCCGCGGCCTGCTGCCGGCTCTGCGGCCT
CTTCCGCGTCTTCGCCTTCGCCCTCAGACGAGTCGGATCTCCCTTTGGGCCGCCTCCCCGCGTCGACTTT
AAGACCAATGACTTACAAGGCAGCTGTAGATCTTAGCCACTTTTTAAAAGAAAAGGGGGGACTGGAAGGG
CTAATTCACTCCCAACGAAGACAAGATCTGCTTTTTGCTTGTACTGGGTCTCTCTGGTTAGACCAGATCT
GAGCCTGGGAGCTCTCTGGCTAACTAGGGAACCCACTGCTTAAGCCTCAATAAAGCTTGCCTTGAGTGCT
TCAAGTAGTGTGTGCCCGTCTGTTGTGTGACTCTGGTAACTAGAGATCCCTCAGACCCTTTTAGTCAGTG
TGGAAAATCTCTAGCAGTACGTATAGTAGTTCATGTCATCTTATTATTCAGTATTTATAACTTGCAAAGA
AATGAATATCAGAGAGTGAGAGGAACTTGTTTATTGCAGCTTATAATGGTTACAAATAAAGCAATAGCAT
CACAAATTTCACAAATAAAGCATTTTTTTCACTGCATTCTAGTTGTGGTTTGTCCAAACTCATCAATGTA
TCTTATCATGTCTGGCTCTAGCTATCCCGCCCCTAACTCCGCCCATCCCGCCCCTAACTCCGCCCAGTTC
CGCCCATTCTCCGCCCCATGGCTGACTAATTTTTTTTATTTATGCAGAGGCCGAGGCCGCCTCGGCCTCT
GAGCTATTCCAGAAGTAGTGAGGAGGCTTTTTTGGAGGCCTAGGGACGTACCCAATTCGCCCTATAGTGA
GTCGTATTACGCGCGCTCACTGGCCGTCGTTTTACAACGTCGTGACTGGGAAAACCCTGGCGTTACCCAA
CTTAATCGCCTTGCAGCACATCCCCCTTTCGCCAGCTGGCGTAATAGCGAAGAGGCCCGCACCGATCGCC
CTTCCCAACAGTTGCGCAGCCTGAATGGCGAATGGG
[124 nt withheld, positions 6617-6740]
C
[91 nt withheld, positions 6742-6832]
A
[49 nt withheld, positions 6834-6882]
CCTTTGACGTTGGAGTCCACGTTCTTT
[37 nt withheld, positions 6910-6946]
ACCCTATCTCGGTCTATTCTTTTGATTTATAAGGGATTTTGCCGATTTCGGCCTATTGGTTAAAAAATGA
GCTGATTTAACAAAAATTTAACGCGAATTTTAACAAAATATTAACGCTTACAATTTAGGTGGCACTTTTC
GGGGAAATGTGCGCGGAACCCCTATTTGTTTATTTTTCTAAATACATTCAAATATGTATCCGCTCATGAG
ACAATAACCCTGATAAATGCTTCAATAATATTGAAAAAGGAAGAGTATGAGTATTCAACATTTCCGTGTC
GCCCTTATTCCCTTTTTTGCGGCATTTTGCCTTCCTGTTTTTGCTCACCCAGAAACGCTGGTGAAAGTAA
AAGATGCTGAAGATCAGTTGGGTGCACGAGTGGGTTACATCGAACTGGATCTCAACAGCGGTAAGATCCT
TGAGAGTTTTCGCCCCGAAGAACGTTTTCCAATGATGAGCACTTTTAAAGTTCTGCTATGTGGCGCGGTA
TTATCCCGTATTGACGCCGGGCAAGAGCAACTCGGTCGCCGCATACACTATTCTCAGAATGACTTGGTTG
AGTACTCACCAGTCACAGAAAAGCATCTTACGGATGGCATGACAGTAAGAGAATTATGCAGTGCTGCCAT
AACCATGAGTGATAACACTGCGGCCAACTTACTTCTGACAACGATCGGAGGACCGAAGGAGCTAACCGCT
TTTTTGCACAACATGGGGGATCATGTAACTCGCCTTGATCGTTGGGAACCGGAGCTGAATGAAGCCATAC
CAAACGACGAGCGTGACACCACGATGCCTGTAGCAATGGCAACAACGTTGCGCAAACTATTAACTGGCGA
ACTACTTACTCTAGCTTCCCGGCAACAATTAATAGACTGGATGGAGGCGGATAAAGTTGCAGGACCACTT
CTGCGCTCGGCCCTTCCGGCTGGCTGGTTTATTGCTGATAAATCTGGAGCCGGTGAGCGTGGGTCTCGCG
GTATCATTGCAGCACTGGGGCCAGATGGTAAGCCCTCCCGTATCGTAGTTATCTACACGACGGGGAGTCA
GGCAACTATGGATGAACGAAATAGACAGATCGCTGAGATAGGTGCCTCACTGATTAAGCATTGGTAACTG
TCAGACCAAGTTTACTCATATATACTTTAGATTGATTTAAAACTTCATTTTTAATTTAAAAGGATCTAGG
TGAAGATCCTTTTTGATAATCTCATGACCAAAATCCCTTAACGTGAGTTTTCGTTCCACTGAGCGTCAGA
CCCCGTAGAAAAGATCAAAGGATCTTCTTGAGATCCTTTTTTTCTGCGCGTAATCTGCTGCTTGCAAACA
AAAAAACCACCGCTACCAGCGGTGGTTTGTTTGCCGGATCAAGAGCTACCAACTCTTTTTCCGAAGGTAA
CTGGCTTCAGCAGAGCGCAGATACCAAATACTGTTCTTCTAGTGTAGCCGTAGTTAGGCCACCACTTCAA
GAACTCTGTAGCACCGCCTACATACCTCGCTCTGCTAATCCTGTTACCAGTGGCTGCTGCCAGTGGCGAT
AAGTCGTGTCTTACCGGGTTGGACTCAAGACGATAGTTACCGGATAAGGCGCAGCGGTCGGGCTGAACGG
GGGGTTCGTGCACACAGCCCAGCTTGGAGCGAACGACCTACACCGAACTGAGATACCTACAGCGTGAGCT
ATGAGAAAGCGCCACGCTTCCCGAAGGGAGAAAGGCGGACAGGTATCCGGTAAGCGGCAGGGTCGGAACA
GGAGAGCGCACGAGGGAGCTTCCAGGGGGAAACGCCTGGTATCTTTATAGTCCTGTCGGGTTTCGCCACC
TCTGACTTGAGCGTCGATTTTTGTGATGCTCGTCAGGGGGGCGGAGCCTATGGAAAAACGCCAGCAACGC
GGCCTTTTTACGGTTCCTGGCCTTTTGCTGGCCTTTTGCTCACATGTTCTTTCCTGCGTTATCCCCTGAT
TCTGTGGATAACCGTATTACCGCCTTTGAGTGAGCTGATACCGCTCGCCGCAGCCGAACGACCGAGCGCA
GCGAGTCAGTGAGCGAGGAAGCGGAAGAGCGCCCAATACGCAAACCGCCTCTCCCCGCGCGTTGGCCGAT
TCATTAATGCAGCTGGCACGACAGGTTTCCCGACTGGAAAGCGGGCAGTGAGCGCAACGCAATTAATGTG
AGTTAGCTCACTCATTAGGCACCCCAGGCTTTACACTTTATGCTTCCGGCTCGTATGTTGTGTGGAATTG
TGAGCGGATAACAATTTCACACAGGAAACAGCTATGACCATGATTACGCCAAGCGCGCAATTAACCCTCA
CTAAAGGGAACAAAAGCTGGAGCTGCAAGC
