>Addgene plasmid #142293 | TFORF1936 | depositor partial sequence | sequence record 279017 | Insert
ACCGCCACCATGGCTCTGGTCTTTGAGAAGTGCGAGCTGGCGACCTGCACTCCCCGGGAACCTGGAGTGG
CTGGCGGAGACGTCTGCTCCTCCGACTCCTTCAACGAGGACATCGCGGTCTTCGCCAAGCAGGTTCGCGC
CGAAAAGCCACTTTTTTCCTCAAATCCAGAGCTGGACAATTTGATGATACAAGCAATACAAGTACTAAGG
TTTCATCTTTTGGAGTTAGAAAAGGTCCACGAACTGTGCGATAACTTCTGCCACCGATACATTAGCTGTT
TGAAGGGGAAAATGCCCATCGACCTCGTCATTGATGAAAGAGACGGCAGCTCCAAGTCAGATCATGAAGA
ACTTTCAGGCTCCTCCACAAATCTCGCTGACCATAACCCTTCTTCTTGGCGAGACCACGATGATGCAACC
TCAACCCACTCAGCAGGCACCCCAGGGCCCTCCAGTGGGGGCCATGCTTCCCAGAGCGGAGACAACAGCA
GTGAGCAAGGGGATGGTTTAGACAACAGTGTAGCTTCACCTGGTACAGGTGACGATGATGATCCGGATAA
GGACAAAAAACGCCAGAAGAAAAGAGGCATTTTCCCCAAAGTAGCAACAAATATCATGAGAGCATGGCTC
TTCCAGCATCTCACACATCCGTACCCTTCCGAAGAGCAGAAGAAACAGTTAGCGCAAGACACAGGACTTA
CAATTCTCCAAGTAAACAACTGGTTTATTAATGCCAGAAGAAGAATAGTACAGCCCATGATTGACCAGTC
AAATCGAGCAGTGAGCCAAGGAGCAGCATATAGTCCAGAGGGTCAGCCCATGGGGAGCTTTGTGTTGGAT
GGTCAGCAACACATGGGGATCCGGCCTGCAGGACCTATGAGTGGAATGGGCATGAATATGGGCATGGATG
GGCAATGGCACTACATGTAGTAATGAACTAGTCCGTAACTTGAAAGTATTTCGATTTCTTGGCTTTATAT
ATCTTGTGGAAAGGACGATAACGCGGGAGTGCGGGTGTTGAT
