>Addgene plasmid #142293 | TFORF1936 | depositor partial sequence | sequence record 279018 | Barcode
TAACGCGGGAGTGCGGGTGTTGAT
